Addgene plasmid #166413: pHAGE2-EF1a-MCS-dOB-hPOT1_IRES-blast
Purpose: express hPOT1 ΔOB in mammalian cells
Depositing lab: Agnel Sfeir. Depositing organization: NYU Grossman School of Medicine. Publication: Replication stress conferred by POT1 dysfunction promotes telomere relocalization to the nuclear pore. Pinzaru AM, Kareh M, Lamm N, Lazzerini-Denchi E, Cesare AJ, Sfeir A. Genes Dev. 2020 Dec 1;34(23-24):1619-1636. doi: 10.1101/gad.337287.120. Epub 2020 Oct 29. PubMed 33122293.
Backbone
  Vector backbone: pHAGE2-EF1a
  Backbone size w/o insert (bp): 8072
  Total vector size (bp): 9596
  Vector type: Mammalian Expression, Lentiviral
  Selectable markers: Blasticidin
Growth in bacteria
  Bacterial resistance: Ampicillin, 100 μg/mL
  Growth temperature: 37°C
  Growth strain: NEB Stable
  Copy number: Unknown
Gene/Insert
  Gene/Insert name: Protection Of Telomeres 1 (alt names: POT1; CMM10, GLM9, HPOT1)
  Species: H. sapiens (human)
  Insert size (bp): 1541
  Mutation: ΔOB deleted 125 a.a
  GenBank ID: NG_029232.1
  Entrez Gene: POT1 (a.k.a. CMM10, CRMCC3, GLM9, HPOT1, PFBMFT8, TPDS3)
  Promoter: ef1-a
  Tag / fusion protein: myc (N terminal on backbone)
  Cloning method: Restriction Enzyme; 5′ cloning site NOT1 (unknown if destroyed); 3′ cloning site PAC1 (unknown if destroyed)
  Sequencing primers: 5′ GAACAAAAGTTGATTTCTGAAGAAGATTTG
Terms and licenses: Academic/Nonprofit Terms; Industry Terms: Not Available to Industry
How to cite: pHAGE2-EF1a-MCS-dOB-hPOT1_IRES-blast was a gift from Agnel Sfeir (Addgene plasmid # 166413 ; http://n2t.net/addgene:166413 ; RRID:Addgene_166413)
