[The description below was written by a language model from this plasmid's Addgene catalogue record and pLannotate feature annotations shown in this document.]
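Description:
pHAGE2-EF1a-MCS-dOB-hPOT1_IRES-blast is a 9.6 kb HIV-1-based lentiviral transfer plasmid built on the pHAGE2-EF1a backbone for expressing a truncated form of human POT1 (Protection Of Telomeres 1) in mammalian cells. It is propagated in E. coli through a high-copy ColE1/pUC-type origin with ampicillin selection (AmpR under its own bla promoter). The region to be packaged is bounded by truncated HIV-1 LTRs and carries the Ψ packaging signal with an adjoining gag fragment, the Rev response element for Rev-dependent nuclear export of the genomic RNA, and the cPPT/CTS, which aids nuclear import and transduction. Gag, Rev and nef appear only as fragments, so the viral proteins needed for particle production must be supplied in trans. Remnants of lac regulatory elements and fragments of the SV40 origin and poly(A) signal lie in the plasmid backbone.

The expression cassette is driven by the constitutive human EF-1α promoter. It encodes a backbone-derived N-terminal myc epitope followed by POT1 ΔOB, which the record describes as a deletion of 125 amino acids; POT1 is a single-stranded telomeric DNA-binding protein. An EMCV IRES downstream links translation of the bsr blasticidin S deaminase gene to the same transcript, so blasticidin selection enriches for cells that also express the POT1 mutant. A WPRE before the 3′ LTR enhances transcript stability and expression. The sequencing-derived and depositor-supplied annotations show the same features in the same order, differing only in the numbering start point. The construct is intended for stable or transient expression of the POT1 ΔOB mutant, and the associated work concerns POT1 dysfunction and telomere replication stress.
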