Features (pLannotate 1.2.2; 25 found; start..end, strand, type, name):
     19..136     +  misc_feature   cPPT/CTS: central polypurine tract and central termination sequence of HIV-1
    184..1362    +  promoter       EF-1α promoter: strong constitutive promoter for human elongation factor EF-1α
   1373..1401    +  CDS            3xMyc (fragment): 3 tandem Myc epitope tags
   1420..2946    +  CDS            POT1 (fragment): POTE1_HUMAN - Experimental evidence at protein level: Swiss-Prot protein existence level 1. Component of the telomerase ribonucleoprotein (RNP) complex that is essential for the replication of chromosome termini. Is a component of the double-stranded telomeric DNA-binding TRF1 complex which is involved in the regulation of telomere length by cis- inhibition of telomerase. Also acts as a single-stranded telomeric DNA- binding protein and thus may act as a downstream effector of the TRF1 complex and may transduce information about telomere maintenance and/or length to the telomere terminus. Comp
   3076..3537    +  misc_feature   IRES: internal ribosome entry site (IRES) of the encephalomyocarditis virus (EMCV)
   3542..3961    +  CDS            bsr: BSR_BACCE - Experimental evidence at protein level: Swiss-Prot protein existence level 1. Catalyzes the deamination of the cytosine moiety of the antibiotics blasticidin S, cytomycin and acetylblasticidin S. From Bacillus cereus.
   3999..4587    +  misc_feature   WPRE: woodchuck hepatitis virus posttranscriptional regulatory element
   4582..4692    +  CDS            nef (fragment): NEF_SIVS4 - Experimental evidence at protein level: Swiss-Prot protein existence level 1. Interferes with TCR signaling from the cell membrane. Interacts with CD247/TCRZ (TCR zeta chain) and exert potent down- regulation of cell surface TCR/CD3 complexes. From Simian immunodeficiency virus (isolate F236/smH4) (SIV-sm) (Simian immunodeficiency virus sooty mangabey monkey).
   4735..4915    +  LTR            5' LTR (truncated): truncated 5' long terminal repeat (LTR) from HIV-1
   5048..5152    +  promoter       AmpR promoter: bla
   5153..6013    +  CDS            AmpR: β-lactamase; bla; confers resistance to ampicillin, carbenicillin, and related antibiotics
   6184..6772    +  rep_origin     ori: high-copy-number ColE1/pMB1/pBR322/pUC origin of replication
   6955..7009    +  CDS            lacI (fragment): lac repressor; lacI; The lac repressor binds to the lac operator to inhibit transcription in E. coli. This inhibition can be relieved by adding lactose or isopropyl-β-D-thiogalactopyranoside (IPTG).
   7015..7108    +  rep_origin     SV40 ori (fragment): SV40 origin of replication
   7133..7170    +  CDS            lacI (fragment): lac repressor; lacI; The lac repressor binds to the lac operator to inhibit transcription in E. coli. This inhibition can be relieved by adding lactose or isopropyl-β-D-thiogalactopyranoside (IPTG).
   7183..7204    +  protein_bind   CAP binding site: CAP binding activates transcription in the presence of cAMP. E. coli catabolite activator protein
   7219..7249    +  promoter       lac promoter: promoter for the E. coli lac operon
   7257..7273    +  protein_bind   lac operator: The lac repressor binds to the lac operator to inhibit transcription in E. coli. This inhibition can be relieved by adding lactose or isopropyl-β-D-thiogalactopyranoside (IPTG). lac repressor encoded by lacI
   7307..7390    +  polyA_signal   SV40 poly(A) signal (fragment): SV40 polyadenylation signal
   7557..7886    +  CDS            nef (fragment): NEF_HV1BR - Experimental evidence at protein level: Swiss-Prot protein existence level 1. Extracellular Nef protein targets CD4(+) T-lymphocytes for apoptosis by interacting with CXCR4 surface receptors (PubMed:14990729). From Human immunodeficiency virus type 1 group M subtype B (isolate BRU/LAI) (HIV-1).
   7934..8191    +  LTR            5' LTR (truncated): truncated 5' long terminal repeat (LTR) from HIV-1
   8238..8363    +  misc_feature   HIV-1 Ψ: packaging signal of human immunodeficiency virus type 1
   8347..8685    +  CDS            HIV-1 gag (fragment): gag protein from human immunodeficiency virus 1; gag
   8860..9093    +  misc_feature   RRE: The Rev response element (RRE) of HIV-1 allows for Rev-dependent mRNA export from the nucleus to the cytoplasm.
   9470..9570    +  CDS            Rev (fragment): human immunodeficiency virus 1 (HIV-1) Rev protein; rev; enhances nuclear export of unspliced and incompletely spliced viral mRNAs
>Addgene plasmid #166413 | pHAGE2-EF1a-MCS-dOB-hPOT1_IRES-blast | depositor full sequence | sequence record 324753 | pHAGE2-EF1a-MCS-dOB-hPOT1_IRES-blast sequence 9596 bps
GGCAGTATTCATCCACAATTTTAAAAGAAAAGGGGGGATTGGGGGGTACAGTGCAGGGGAAAGAATAGTA
GACATAATAGCAACAGACATACAAACTAAAGAATTACAAAAACAAATTACAAAAATTCAAAATTTTCGGG
TTTATTACAGGGACAGCAGAGATCCAGTTTGGACTAGTCGTGAGGCTCCGGTGCCCGTCAGTGGGCAGAG
CGCACATCGCCCACAGTCCCCGAGAAGTTGGGGGGAGGGGTCGGCAATTGAACCGGTGCCTAGAGAAGGT
GGCGCGGGGTAAACTGGGAAAGTGATGTCGTGTACTGGCTCCGCCTTTTTCCCGAGGGTGGGGGAGAACC
GTATATAAGTGCAGTAGTCGCCGTGAACGTTCTTTTTCGCAACGGGTTTGCCGCCAGAACACAGGTAAGT
GCCGTGTGTGGTTCCCGCGGGCCTGGCCTCTTTACGGGTTATGGCCCTTGCGTGCCTTGAATTACTTCCA
CCTGGCTGCAGTACGTGATTCTTGATCCCGAGCTTCGGGTTGGAAGTGGGTGGGAGAGTTCGAGGCCTTG
CGCTTAAGGAGCCCCTTCGCCTCGTGCTTGAGTTGAGGCCTGGCCTGGGCGCTGGGGCCGCCGCGTGCGA
ATCTGGTGGCACCTTCGCGCCTGTCTCGCTGCTTTCGATAAGTCTCTAGCCATTTAAAATTTTTGATGAC
CTGCTGCGACGCTTTTTTTCTGGCAAGATAGTCTTGTAAATGCGGGCCAAGATCTGCACACTGGTATTTC
GGTTTTTGGGGCCGCGGGCGGCGACGGGGCCCGTGCGTCCCAGCGCACATGTTCGGCGAGGCGGGGCCTG
CGAGCGCGGCCACCGAGAATCGGACGGGGGTAGTCTCAAGCTGGCCGGCCTGCTCTGGTGCCTGGCCTCG
CGCCGCCGTGTATCGCCCCGCCCTGGGCGGCAAGGCTGGCCCGGTCGGCACCAGTTGCGTGAGCGGAAAG
ATGGCCGCTTCCCGGCCCTGCTGCAGGGAGCTCAAAATGGAGGACGCGGCGCTCGGGAGAGCGGGCGGGT
GAGTCACCCACACAAAGGAAAAGGGCCTTTCCGTCCTCAGCCGTCGCTTCATGTGACTCCACGGAGTACC
GGGCGCCGTCCAGGCACCTCGATTAGTTCTCGAGCTTTTGGAGTACGTCGTCTTTAGGTTGGGGGGAGGG
GTTTTATGCGATGGAGTTTCCCCACACTGAGTGGGTGGAGACTGAAGTTAGGCCAGCTTGGCACTTGATG
TAATTCTCCTTGGAATTTGCCCTTTTTGAGTTTGGATCTTGGTTCATTCTCAAGCCTCAGACAGTGGTTC
AAAGTTTTTTTCTTCCATTTCAGGTGTCGTGAAGCGGCCGCATGGAACAAAAGTTGATTTCTGAAGAAGA
TTTGTTAAGAAAGAGAGGATCCACTGAGGACCACAAAATGGTAGAAGCCTTACGTGTTTGGGCATCTACT
CATATGTCACCGTCTTGGACATTACTAAAATTGTGTGATGTTCAGCCAATGCAGTATTTTGACCTGACTT
GTCAGCTCTTGGGCAAAGCAGAAGTGGACGGAGCATCATTTCTTCTAAAGGTATGGGATGGCACCAGGAC
ACCATTTCCATCTTGGAGAGTCTTAATACAAGACCTTGTTCTTGAAGGTGATTTAAGTCACATCCATCGG
CTACAAAATCTGACAATAGACATTTTAGTCTACGATAACCATGTTCATGTGGCAAGATCTCTGAAGGTTG
GAAGCTTTCTTAGAATCTATAGCCTTCATACCAAACTTCAATCAATGAATTCAGAGAATCAGACAATGTT
AAGTTTAGAGTTTCATCTTCATGGAGGTACCAGTTACGGTCGGGGAATCAGGGTCTTGCCAGAAAGTAAC
TCTGATGTGGATCAACTGAAAAAGGATTTAGAATCTGCAAATTTGACAGCCAATCAGCATTCAGATGTTA
TCTGTCAATCAGAACCTGACGACAGCTTTCCAAGCTCTGGATCAGTATCATTATACGAGGTAGAAAGATG
TCAACAGCTATCTGCTACAATACTTACAGATCATCAGTATTTGGAGAGGACACCACTATGTGCCATTTTG
AAACAAAAAGCTCCTCAACAATACCGCATCCGAGCAAAATTGAGGTCATATAAGCCCAGAAGACTATTTC
AGTCTGTTAAACTTCATTGCCCTAAATGTCATTTGCTGCAAGAAGTTCCACATGAGGGCGATTTGGATAT
AATTTTTCAGGATGGTGCAACTAAAACCCCAGATGTCAAGCTACAAAATACATCATTATATGATTCAAAA
ATCTGGACCACTAAAAATCAAAAAGGACGAAAAGTAGCAGTTCATTTTGTGAAAAATAATGGTATTCTCC
CGCTTTCAAATGAATGTCTACTTTTGATAGAAGGAGGTACACTCAGTGAAATTTGCAAACTCTCGAACAA
GTTTAATAGTGTAATTCCTGTGAGATCTGGCCACGAAGACCTGGAACTTTTGGACCTTTCAGCACCATTT
CTTATACAAGGAACAATACATCACTATGGATGTAAACAGTGTTCTAGTTTGAGATCCATACAAAATCTAA
ATTCCCTGGTTGATAAAACATCGTGGATTCCTTCTTCTGTGGCAGAAGCACTGGGTATTGTACCCCTCCA
ATATGTGTTTGTTATGACCTTTACACTTGATGATGGAACAGGAGTACTAGAAGCCTATCTCATGGATTCT
GACAAATTCTTCCAGATTCCAGCATCAGAAGTTCTGATGGATGATGACCTTCAGAAAAGTGTGGATATGA
TCATGGATATGTTTTGTCCTCCAGGAATAAAAATTGATGCATATCCGTGGTTGGAATGCTTCATCAAGTC
ATACAATGTCACAAATGGAACAGATAATCAAATTTGCTATCAGATTTTTGACACCACAGTTGCAGAAGAT
GTAATCTAATTAATTAAGTTTAAACGGATCCCGCCGGCGGCTAGCGTTAACACGCGTTGTACATTTTACG
TATCTAGAGCTCGAGGTCGACCAATTCCGGTTATTTTCCACCATATTGCCGTCTTTTGGCAATGTGAGGG
CCCGGAAACCTGGCCCTGTCTTCTTGACGAGCATTCCTAGGGGTCTTTCCCCTCTCGCCAAAGGAATGCA
AGGTCTGTTGAATGTCGTGAAGGAAGCAGTTCCTCTGGAAGCTTCTTGAAGACAAACAACGTCTGTAGCG
ACCCTTTGCAGGCAGCGGAACCCCCCACCTGGCGACAGGTGCCTCTGCGGCCAAAAGCCACGTGTATAAG
ATACACCTGCAAAGGCGGCACAACCCCAGTGCCACGTTGTGAGTTGGATAGTTGTGGAAAGAGTCAAATG
GCTCTCCTCAAGCGTATTCAACAAGGGGCTGAAGGATGCCCAGAAGGTACCCCATTGTATGGGATCTGAT
CTGGGGCCTCGGTGCACATGCTTTACATGTGTTTAGTCGAGGTTAAAAAACGTCTAGGCCCCCCGAACCA
CGGGGACGTGGTTTTCCTTTGAAAAACACGATGATAATACCATGAAAACATTTAACATTTCTCAACAGGA
TCTAGAATTAGTAGAAGTAGCGACAGAGAAGATTACAATGCTTTATGAGGATAATAAACATCATGTGGGA
GCGGCAATTCGTACGAAAACAGGAGAAATCATTTCGGCAGTACATATTGAAGCGTATATAGGACGAGTAA
CTGTTTGTGCAGAAGCCATTGCGATTGGTAGTGCAGTTTCGAATGGACAAAAGGATTTTGACACGATTGT
AGCTGTTAGACACCCTTATTCTGACGAAGTAGATAGAAGTATTCGAGTGGTAAGTCCTTGTGGTATGTGT
AGGGAGTTGATTTCAGACTATGCACCAGATTGTTTTGTGTTAATAGAAATGAATGGCAAGTTAGTCAAAA
CTACGATTGAAGAACTCATTCCACTCAAATATACCCGAAATTAAAAGTTTTACCATACCAAGCTCATCGA
TAGATCCTAATCAACCTCTGGATTACAAAATTTGTGAAAGATTGACTGGTATTCTTAACTATGTTGCTCC
TTTTACGCTATGTGGATACGCTGCTTTAATGCCTTTGTATCATGCTATTGCTTCCCGTATGGCTTTCATT
TTCTCCTCCTTGTATAAATCCTGGTTGCTGTCTCTTTATGAGGAGTTGTGGCCCGTTGTCAGGCAACGTG
GCGTGGTGTGCACTGTGTTTGCTGACGCAACCCCCACTGGTTGGGGCATTGCCACCACCTGTCAGCTCCT
TTCCGGGACTTTCGCTTTCCCCCTCCCTATTGCCACGGCGGAACTCATCGCCGCCTGCCTTGCCCGCTGC
TGGACAGGGGCTCGGCTGTTGGGCACTGACAATTCCGTGGTGTTGTCGGGGAAATCATCGTCCTTTCCTT
GGCTGCTCGCCTGTGTTGCCACCTGGATTCTGCGCGGGACGTCCTTCTGCTACGTCCCTTCGGCCCTCAA
TCCAGCGGACCTTCCTTCCCGCGGCCTGCTGCCGGCTCTGCGGCCTCTTCCGCGTCTTCGCCTTCGCCCT
CAGACGAGTCGGATCTCCCTTTGGGCCGCCTCCCCGCCTGGTACCTTTAAGACCAATGACTTACAAGGCA
GCTGTAGATCTTAGCCACTTTTTAAAAGAAAAGGGGGGACTGGAAGGGCTAATTCACTCCCAACGAAGAC
AAGATCACCTGCAGGACAGGCGCGCCCTGCTTTTTGCTTGTACTGGGTCTCTCTGGTTAGACCAGATCTG
AGCCTGGGAGCTCTCTGGCTAACTAGGGAACCCACTGCTTAAGCCTCAATAAAGCTTGCCTTGAGTGCTT
CAAGTAGTGTGTGCCCGTCTGTTGTGTGACTCTGGTAACTAGAGATCCCTCAGACCCTTTTAGTCAGTGT
GGAAAATCTCTAGCACCCGGGCGATTAAGGAAAGGGCTAGATCATTCTTGAAGACGAAAGGGCCTCGTGA
TACGCCTATTTTTATAGGTTAATGTCATGATAATAATGGTTTCTTAGACGTCAGGTGGCACTTTTCGGGG
AAATGTGCGCGGAACCCCTATTTGTTTATTTTTCTAAATACATTCAAATATGTATCCGCTCATGAGACAA
TAACCCTGATAAATGCTTCAATAATATTGAAAAAGGAAGAGTATGAGTATTCAACATTTCCGTGTCGCCC
TTATTCCCTTTTTTGCGGCATTTTGCCTTCCTGTTTTTGCTCACCCAGAAACGCTGGTGAAAGTAAAAGA
TGCTGAAGATCAGTTGGGTGCACGAGTGGGTTACATCGAACTGGATCTCAACAGCGGTAAGATCCTTGAG
AGTTTTCGCCCCGAAGAACGTTTTCCAATGATGAGCACTTTTAAAGTTCTGCTATGTGGCGCGGTATTAT
CCCGTGTTGACGCCGGGCAAGAGCAACTCGGTCGCCGCATACACTATTCTCAGAATGACTTGGTTGAGTA
CTCACCAGTCACAGAAAAGCATCTTACGGATGGCATGACAGTAAGAGAATTATGCAGTGCTGCCATAACC
ATGAGTGATAACACTGCGGCCAACTTACTTCTGACAACGATCGGAGGACCGAAGGAGCTAACCGCTTTTT
TGCACAACATGGGGGATCATGTAACTCGCCTTGATCGTTGGGAACCGGAGCTGAATGAAGCCATACCAAA
CGACGAGCGTGACACCACGATGCCTGTAGCAATGGCAACAACGTTGCGCAAACTATTAACTGGCGAACTA
CTTACTCTAGCTTCCCGGCAACAATTAATAGACTGGATGGAGGCGGATAAAGTTGCAGGACCACTTCTGC
GCTCGGCCCTTCCGGCTGGCTGGTTTATTGCTGATAAATCTGGAGCCGGTGAGCGTGGGTCTCGCGGTAT
CATTGCAGCACTGGGGCCAGATGGTAAGCCCTCCCGTATCGTAGTTATCTACACGACGGGGAGTCAGGCA
ACTATGGATGAACGAAATAGACAGATCGCTGAGATAGGTGCCTCACTGATTAAGCATTGGTAACTGTCAG
ACCAAGTTTACTCATATATACTTTAGATTGATTTAAAACTTCATTTTTAATTTAAAAGGATCTAGGTGAA
GATCCTTTTTGATAATCTCATGACCAAAATCCCTTAACGTGAGTTTTCGTTCCACTGAGCGTCAGACCCC
GTAGAAAAGATCAAAGGATCTTCTTGAGATCCTTTTTTTCTGCGCGTAATCTGCTGCTTGCAAACAAAAA
AACCACCGCTACCAGCGGTGGTTTGTTTGCCGGATCAAGAGCTACCAACTCTTTTTCCGAAGGTAACTGG
CTTCAGCAGAGCGCAGATACCAAATACTGTTCTTCTAGTGTAGCCGTAGTTAGGCCACCACTTCAAGAAC
TCTGTAGCACCGCCTACATACCTCGCTCTGCTAATCCTGTTACCAGTGGCTGCTGCCAGTGGCGATAAGT
CGTGTCTTACCGGGTTGGACTCAAGACGATAGTTACCGGATAAGGCGCAGCGGTCGGGCTGAACGGGGGG
TTCGTGCACACAGCCCAGCTTGGAGCGAACGACCTACACCGAACTGAGATACCTACAGCGTGAGCTATGA
GAAAGCGCCACGCTTCCCGAAGGGAGAAAGGCGGACAGGTATCCGGTAAGCGGCAGGGTCGGAACAGGAG
AGCGCACGAGGGAGCTTCCAGGGGGAAACGCCTGGTATCTTTATAGTCCTGTCGGGTTTCGCCACCTCTG
ACTTGAGCGTCGATTTTTGTGATGCTCGTCAGGGGGGCGGAGCCTATGGAAAAACGCCAGCAACGCGGCC
TTTTTACGGTTCCTGGCCTTTTGCTGGCCTTTTGCTCACATGTTCTTTCCTGCGTTATCCCCTGATTCTG
TGGATAACCGTATTACCGCCTTTGAGTGAGCTGATACCGCTCGCCGCAGCCGAACGACCGAGCGCAGCGA
GTCAGTGAGCGAGGAAGCGGAAGAGCGCCCAATACGCAAACCGCCTCTCCCCGCGCGTTGGCCGATTCAT
TAATGCAGCAAGCTCATGGCTGACTAATTTTTTTTATTTATGCAGAGGCCGAGGCCGCCTCGGCCTCTGA
GCTATTCCAGAAGTAGTGAGGAGGCTTTTTTGGAGGCCTAGGCTTTTGCAAAAAGCTCCCCGTGGCACGA
CAGGTTTCCCGACTGGAAAGCGGGCAGTGAGCGCAACGCAATTAATGTGAGTTAGCTCACTCATTAGGCA
CCCCAGGCTTTACACTTTATGCTTCCGGCTCGTATGTTGTGTGGAATTGTGAGCGGATAACAATTTCACA
CAGGAAACAGCTATGACATGATTACGAATTTCACAAATAAAGCATTTTTTTCACTGCATTCTAGTTGTGG
TTTGTCCAAACTCATCAATGTATCTTATCATGTCTGGATCAACTGGATAACTCAAGCTAACCAAAATCAT
CCCAAACTTCCCACCCCATACCCTATTACCACTGCCAATTACCTGTGGTTTCATTTACTCTAAACCTGTG
ATTCCTCTGAATTATTTTCATTTTAAAGAAATTGTATTTGTTAAATATGTACTACAAACTTAGTAGTTGG
AAGGGCTAATTCACTCCCAAAGAAGACAAGATATCCTTGATCTGTGGATCTACCACACACAAGGCTACTT
CCCTGATTAGCAGAACTACACACCAGGGCCAGGGGTCAGATATCCACTGACCTTTGGATGGTGCTACAAG
CTAGTACCAGTTGAGCCAGATAAGGTAGAAGAGGCCAATAAAGGAGAGAACACCAGCTTGTTACACCCTG
TGAGCCTGCATGGGATGGATGACCCGGAGAGAGAAGTGTTAGAGTGGAGGTTTGACAGCCGCCTAGCATT
TCATCACGTGGCCCGAGAGCTGCATCCGGAGTACTTCAAGAACTGCTGATATCGAGCTTGCTACAAGGGA
CTTTCCGCTGGGGACTTTCCAGGGAGGCGTGGCCTGGGCGGGACTGGGGAGTGGCGAGCCCTCAGATCCT
GCATATAAGCAGCTGCTTTTTGCCTGTACTGGGTCTCTCTGGTTAGACCAGATCTGAGCCTGGGAGCTCT
CTGGCTAACTAGGGAACCCACTGCTTAAGCCTCAATAAAGCTTGCCTTGAGTGCTTCAAGTAGTGTGTGC
CCGTCTGTTGTGTGACTCTGGTAACTAGAGATCCCTCAGACCCTTTTAGTCAGTGTGGAAAATCTCTAGC
AGTGGCGCCCGAACAGGGACTTGAAAGCGAAAGGGAAACCAGAGGAGCTCTCTCGACGCAGGACTCGGCT
TGCTGAAGCGCGCACGGCAAGAGGCGAGGGGCGGCGACTGGTGAGTACGCCAAAAATTTTGACTAGCGGA
GGCTAGAAGGAGAGAGATGGGTGCGAGAGCGTCAGTATTAAGCGGGGGAGAATTAGATCGCGATGGGAAA
AAATTCGGTTAAGGCCAGGGGGAAAGAAAAAATATAAATTAAAACATATAGTATGGGCAAGCAGGGAGCT
AGAACGATTCGCAGTTAATCCTGGCCTGTTAGAAACATCAGAAGGCTGTAGACAAATACTGGGACAGCTA
CAACCATCCCTTCAGACAGGATCAGAAGAACTTAGATCATTATATAATACAGTAGCAACCCTCTATTGTG
TGCATCAAAGGATAGAGATAAAAGACACCAAGGAAGCTTTAGACAAGATAGAGGAAGAGCAAAACAAAAG
TAAGACCACCGCACAGCAAGCGGCCGGCCGCTGATCTTCAGACCTGGAGGAGGAGATATGAGGGACAATT
GGAGAAGTGAATTATATAAATATAAAGTAGTAAAAATTGAACCATTAGGAGTAGCACCCACCAAGGCAAA
GAGAAGAGTGGTGCAGAGAGAAAAAAGAGCAGTGGGAATAGGAGCTTTGTTCCTTGGGTTCTTGGGAGCA
GCAGGAAGCACTATGGGCGCAGCGTCAATGACGCTGACGGTACAGGCCAGACAATTATTGTCTGGTATAG
TGCAGCAGCAGAACAATTTGCTGAGGGCTATTGAGGCGCAACAGCATCTGTTGCAACTCACAGTCTGGGG
CATCAAGCAGCTCCAGGCAAGAATCCTGGCTGTGGAAAGATACCTAAAGGATCAACAGCTCCTGGGGATT
TGGGGTTGCTCTGGAAAACTCATTTGCACCACTGCTGTGCCTTGGAATGCTAGTTGGAGTAATAAATCTC
TGGAACAGATTTGGAATCACACGACCTGGATGGAGTGGGACAGAGAAATTAACAATTACACAAGCTTAAT
ACACTCCTTAATTGAAGAATCGCAAAACCAGCAAGAAAAGAATGAACAAGAATTATTGGAATTAGATAAA
TGGGCAAGTTTGTGGAATTGGTTTAACATAACAAATTGGCTGTGGTATATAAAATTATTCATAATGATAG
TAGGAGGCTTGGTAGGTTTAAGAATAGTTTTTGCTGTACTTTCTATAGTGAATAGAGTTAGGCAGGGATA
TTCACCATTATCGTTTCAGACCCACCTCCCAACCCCGAGGGGACCCGACAGGCCCGAAGGAATAGAAGAA
GAAGGTGGAGAGAGAGACAGAGACAGATCCATTCGATTAGTGAACGGATCTCGACGGTATCGCCGAATTC
ACAAAT
