Features (pLannotate 1.2.2; 25 found; start..end, strand, type, name):
    377..634     +  LTR            5' LTR (truncated): truncated 5' long terminal repeat (LTR) from HIV-1
    681..806     +  misc_feature   HIV-1 Ψ: packaging signal of human immunodeficiency virus type 1
    790..1128    +  CDS            HIV-1 gag (fragment): gag protein from human immunodeficiency virus 1; gag
   1252..1588    +  ncRNA          RRE: Accession: RF00036 - HIV Rev response element
   1913..2013    +  CDS            Rev (fragment): human immunodeficiency virus 1 (HIV-1) Rev protein; rev; enhances nuclear export of unspliced and incompletely spliced viral mRNAs
   2058..2175    +  misc_feature   cPPT/CTS: central polypurine tract and central termination sequence of HIV-1
   2223..3401    +  promoter       EF-1α promoter: strong constitutive promoter for human elongation factor EF-1α
   3412..3440    +  CDS            3xMyc (fragment): 3 tandem Myc epitope tags
   3459..4985    +  CDS            POT1 (fragment): POTE1_HUMAN - Experimental evidence at protein level: Swiss-Prot protein existence level 1. Component of the telomerase ribonucleoprotein (RNP) complex that is essential for the replication of chromosome termini. Is a component of the double-stranded telomeric DNA-binding TRF1 complex which is involved in the regulation of telomere length by cis- inhibition of telomerase. Also acts as a single-stranded telomeric DNA- binding protein and thus may act as a downstream effector of the TRF1 complex and may transduce information about telomere maintenance and/or length to the telomere terminus. Comp
   5115..5576    +  misc_feature   IRES: internal ribosome entry site (IRES) of the encephalomyocarditis virus (EMCV)
   5581..6000    +  CDS            bsr: BSR_BACCE - Experimental evidence at protein level: Swiss-Prot protein existence level 1. Catalyzes the deamination of the cytosine moiety of the antibiotics blasticidin S, cytomycin and acetylblasticidin S. From Bacillus cereus.
   6038..6626    +  misc_feature   WPRE: woodchuck hepatitis virus posttranscriptional regulatory element
   6621..6731    +  CDS            nef (fragment): NEF_SIVS4 - Experimental evidence at protein level: Swiss-Prot protein existence level 1. Interferes with TCR signaling from the cell membrane. Interacts with CD247/TCRZ (TCR zeta chain) and exert potent down- regulation of cell surface TCR/CD3 complexes. From Simian immunodeficiency virus (isolate F236/smH4) (SIV-sm) (Simian immunodeficiency virus sooty mangabey monkey).
   6774..6954    +  LTR            5' LTR (truncated): truncated 5' long terminal repeat (LTR) from HIV-1
   7087..7191    +  promoter       AmpR promoter: bla
   7192..8052    +  CDS            AmpR: β-lactamase; bla; confers resistance to ampicillin, carbenicillin, and related antibiotics
   8223..8811    +  rep_origin     ori: high-copy-number ColE1/pMB1/pBR322/pUC origin of replication
   8994..9048    +  CDS            lacI (fragment): lac repressor; lacI; The lac repressor binds to the lac operator to inhibit transcription in E. coli. This inhibition can be relieved by adding lactose or isopropyl-β-D-thiogalactopyranoside (IPTG).
   9054..9147    +  rep_origin     SV40 ori (fragment): SV40 origin of replication
   9172..9209    +  CDS            lacI (fragment): lac repressor; lacI; The lac repressor binds to the lac operator to inhibit transcription in E. coli. This inhibition can be relieved by adding lactose or isopropyl-β-D-thiogalactopyranoside (IPTG).
   9222..9243    +  protein_bind   CAP binding site: CAP binding activates transcription in the presence of cAMP. E. coli catabolite activator protein
   9258..9288    +  promoter       lac promoter: promoter for the E. coli lac operon
   9296..9312    +  protein_bind   lac operator: The lac repressor binds to the lac operator to inhibit transcription in E. coli. This inhibition can be relieved by adding lactose or isopropyl-β-D-thiogalactopyranoside (IPTG). lac repressor encoded by lacI
   9346..9429    +  polyA_signal   SV40 poly(A) signal (fragment): SV40 polyadenylation signal
   9596..329     +  CDS            nef (fragment) (across the origin): NEF_HV1BR - Experimental evidence at protein level: Swiss-Prot protein existence level 1. Extracellular Nef protein targets CD4(+) T-lymphocytes for apoptosis by interacting with CXCR4 surface receptors (PubMed:14990729). From Human immunodeficiency virus type 1 group M subtype B (isolate BRU/LAI) (HIV-1).
>Addgene plasmid #166413 | pHAGE2-EF1a-MCS-dOB-hPOT1_IRES-blast | addgene full sequence | sequence record 329773 | Addgene NGS Result
TGGAAGGGCTAATTCACTCCCAAAGAAGACAAGATATCCTTGATCTGTGGATCTACCACACACAAGGCTA
CTTCCCTGATTAGCAGAACTACACACCAGGGCCAGGGGTCAGATATCCACTGACCTTTGGATGGTGCTAC
AAGCTAGTACCAGTTGAGCCAGATAAGGTAGAAGAGGCCAATAAAGGAGAGAACACCAGCTTGTTACACC
CTGTGAGCCTGCATGGGATGGATGACCCGGAGAGAGAAGTGTTAGAGTGGAGGTTTGACAGCCGCCTAGC
ATTTCATCACGTGGCCCGAGAGCTGCATCCGGAGTACTTCAAGAACTGCTGATATCGAGCTTGCTACAAG
GGACTTTCCGCTGGGGACTTTCCAGGGAGGCGTGGCCTGGGCGGGACTGGGGAGTGGCGAGCCCTCAGAT
CCTGCATATAAGCAGCTGCTTTTTGCCTGTACTGGGTCTCTCTGGTTAGACCAGATCTGAGCCTGGGAGC
TCTCTGGCTAACTAGGGAACCCACTGCTTAAGCCTCAATAAAGCTTGCCTTGAGTGCTTCAAGTAGTGTG
TGCCCGTCTGTTGTGTGACTCTGGTAACTAGAGATCCCTCAGACCCTTTTAGTCAGTGTGGAAAATCTCT
AGCAGTGGCGCCCGAACAGGGACTTGAAAGCGAAAGGGAAACCAGAGGAGCTCTCTCGACGCAGGACTCG
GCTTGCTGAAGCGCGCACGGCAAGAGGCGAGGGGCGGCGACTGGTGAGTACGCCAAAAATTTTGACTAGC
GGAGGCTAGAAGGAGAGAGATGGGTGCGAGAGCGTCAGTATTAAGCGGGGGAGAATTAGATCGCGATGGG
AAAAAATTCGGTTAAGGCCAGGGGGAAAGAAAAAATATAAATTAAAACATATAGTATGGGCAAGCAGGGA
GCTAGAACGATTCGCAGTTAATCCTGGCCTGTTAGAAACATCAGAAGGCTGTAGACAAATACTGGGACAG
CTACAACCATCCCTTCAGACAGGATCAGAAGAACTTAGATCATTATATAATACAGTAGCAACCCTCTATT
GTGTGCATCAAAGGATAGAGATAAAAGACACCAAGGAAGCTTTAGACAAGATAGAGGAAGAGCAAAACAA
AAGTAAGACCACCGCACAGCAAGCGGCCGGCCGCTGATCTTCAGACCTGGAGGAGGAGATATGAGGGACA
ATTGGAGAAGTGAATTATATAAATATAAAGTAGTAAAAATTGAACCATTAGGAGTAGCACCCACCAAGGC
AAAGAGAAGAGTGGTGCAGAGAGAAAAAAGAGCAGTGGGAATAGGAGCTTTGTTCCTTGGGTTCTTGGGA
GCAGCAGGAAGCACTATGGGCGCAGCGTCAATGACGCTGACGGTACAGGCCAGACAATTATTGTCTGGTA
TAGTGCAGCAGCAGAACAATTTGCTGAGGGCTATTGAGGCGCAACAGCATCTGTTGCAACTCACAGTCTG
GGGCATCAAGCAGCTTCAGGCAAGAATCCTGGCTGTGGAAAGATACCTAAAGGATCAACAGCTCCTGGGG
ATTTGGGGTTGCTCTGGAAAACTCATTTGCACCACTGCTGTGCCTTGGAATGCTAGTTGGAGTAATAAAT
CTCTGGAACAGATTTGGAATCACACGACCTGGATGGAGTGGGACAGAGAAATTAACAATTACACAAGCTT
AATACACTCCTTAATTGAAGAATCGCAAAACCAGCAAGAAAAGAATGAACAAGAATTATTGGAATTAGAT
AAATGGGCAAGTTTGTGGAATTGGTTTAACATAACAAATTGGCTGTGGTATATAAAATTATTCATAATGA
TAGTAGGAGGCTTGGTAGGTTTAAGAATAGTTTTTGCTGTACTTTCTATAGTGAATAGAGTTAGGCAGGG
ATATTCACCATTATCGTTTCAGACCCACCTCCCAACCCCGAGGGGACCCGACAGGCCCGAAGGAATAGAA
GAAGAAGGTGGAGAGAGAGACAGAGACAGATCCATTCGATTAGTGAACGGATCTCGACGGTATCGCCGAA
TTCACAAATGGCAGTATTCATCCACAATTTTAAAAGAAAAGGGGGGATTGGGGGGTACAGTGCAGGGGAA
AGAATAGTAGACATAATAGCAACAGACATACAAACTAAAGAATTACAAAAACAAATTACAAAAATTCAAA
ATTTTCGGGTTTATTACAGGGACAGCAGAGATCCAGTTTGGACTAGTCGTGAGGCTCCGGTGCCCGTCAG
TGGGCAGAGCGCACATCGCCCACAGTCCCCGAGAAGTTGGGGGGAGGGGTCGGCAATTGAACCGGTGCCT
AGAGAAGGTGGCGCGGGGTAAACTGGGAAAGTGATGTCGTGTACTGGCTCCGCCTTTTTCCCGAGGGTGG
GGGAGAACCGTATATAAGTGCAGTAGTCGCCGTGAACGTTCTTTTTCGCAACGGGTTTGCCGCCAGAACA
CAGGTAAGTGCCGTGTGTGGTTCCCGCGGGCCTGGCCTCTTTACGGGTTATGGCCCTTGCGTGCCTTGAA
TTACTTCCACCTGGCTGCAGTACGTGATTCTTGATCCCGAGCTTCGGGTTGGAAGTGGGTGGGAGAGTTC
GAGGCCTTGCGCTTAAGGAGCCCCTTCGCCTCGTGCTTGAGTTGAGGCCTGGCCTGGGCGCTGGGGCCGC
CGCGTGCGAATCTGGTGGCACCTTCGCGCCTGTCTCGCTGCTTTCGATAAGTCTCTAGCCATTTAAAATT
TTTGATGACCTGCTGCGACGCTTTTTTTCTGGCAAGATAGTCTTGTAAATGCGGGCCAAGATCTGCACAC
TGGTATTTCGGTTTTTGGGGCCGCGGGCGGCGACGGGGCCCGTGCGTCCCAGCGCACATGTTCGGCGAGG
CGGGGCCTGCGAGCGCGGCCACCGAGAATCGGACGGGGGTAGTCTCAAGCTGGCCGGCCTGCTCTGGTGC
CTGGCCTCGCGCCGCCGTGTATCGCCCCGCCCTGGGCGGCAAGGCTGGCCCGGTCGGCACCAGTTGCGTG
AGCGGAAAGATGGCCGCTTCCCGGCCCTGCTGCAGGGAGCTCAAAATGGAGGACGCGGCGCTCGGGAGAG
CGGGCGGGTGAGTCACCCACACAAAGGAAAAGGGCCTTTCCGTCCTCAGCCGTCGCTTCATGTGACTCCA
CGGAGTACCGGGCGCCGTCCAGGCACCTCGATTAGTTCTCGAGCTTTTGGAGTACGTCGTCTTTAGGTTG
GGGGGAGGGGTTTTATGCGATGGAGTTTCCCCACACTGAGTGGGTGGAGACTGAAGTTAGGCCAGCTTGG
CACTTGATGTAATTCTCCTTGGAATTTGCCCTTTTTGAGTTTGGATCTTGGTTCATTCTCAAGCCTCAGA
CAGTGGTTCAAAGTTTTTTTCTTCCATTTCAGGTGTCGTGAAGCGGCCGCATGGAACAAAAGTTGATTTC
TGAAGAAGATTTGTTAAGAAAGAGAGGATCCACTGAGGACCACAAAATGGTAGAAGCCTTACGTGTTTGG
GCATCTACTCATATGTCACCGTCTTGGACATTACTAAAATTGTGTGATGTTCAGCCAATGCAGTATTTTG
ACCTGACTTGTCAGCTCTTGGGCAAAGCAGAAGTGGACGGAGCATCATTTCTTCTAAAGGTATGGGATGG
CACCAGGACACCATTTCCATCTTGGAGAGTCTTAATACAAGACCTTGTTCTTGAAGGTGATTTAAGTCAC
ATCCATCGGCTACAAAATCTGACAATAGACATTTTAGTCTACGATAACCATGTTCATGTGGCAAGATCTC
TGAAGGTTGGAAGCTTTCTTAGAATCTATAGCCTTCATACCAAACTTCAATCAATGAATTCAGAGAATCA
GACAATGTTAAGTTTAGAGTTTCATCTTCATGGAGGTACCAGTTACGGTCGGGGAATCAGGGTCTTGCCA
GAAAGTAACTCTGATGTGGATCAACTGAAAAAGGATTTAGAATCTGCAAATTTGACAGCCAATCAGCATT
CAGATGTTATCTGTCAATCAGAACCTGACGACAGCTTTCCAAGCTCTGGATCAGTATCATTATACGAGGT
AGAAAGATGTCAACAGCTATCTGCTACAATACTTACAGATCATCAGTATTTGGAGAGGACACCACTATGT
GCCATTTTGAAACAAAAAGCTCCTCAACAATACCGCATCCGAGCAAAATTGAGGTCATATAAGCCCAGAA
GACTATTTCAGTCTGTTAAACTTCATTGCCCTAAATGTCATTTGCTGCAAGAAGTTCCACATGAGGGCGA
TTTGGATATAATTTTTCAGGATGGTGCAACTAAAACCCCAGATGTCAAGCTACAAAATACATCATTATAT
GATTCAAAAATCTGGACCACTAAAAATCAAAAAGGACGAAAAGTAGCAGTTCATTTTGTGAAAAATAATG
GTATTCTCCCGCTTTCAAATGAATGTCTACTTTTGATAGAAGGAGGTACACTCAGTGAAATTTGCAAACT
CTCGAACAAGTTTAATAGTGTAATTCCTGTGAGATCTGGCCACGAAGACCTGGAACTTTTGGACCTTTCA
GCACCATTTCTTATACAAGGAACAATACATCACTATGGATGTAAACAGTGTTCTAGTTTGAGATCCATAC
AAAATCTAAATTCCCTGGTTGATAAAACATCGTGGATTCCTTCTTCTGTGGCAGAAGCACTGGGTATTGT
ACCCCTCCAATATGTGTTTGTTATGACCTTTACACTTGATGATGGAACAGGAGTACTAGAAGCCTATCTC
ATGGATTCTGACAAATTCTTCCAGATTCCAGCATCAGAAGTTCTGATGGATGATGACCTTCAGAAAAGTG
TGGATATGATCATGGATATGTTTTGTCCTCCAGGAATAAAAATTGATGCATATCCGTGGTTGGAATGCTT
CATCAAGTCATACAATGTCACAAATGGAACAGATAATCAAATTTGCTATCAGATTTTTGACACCACAGTT
GCAGAAGATGTAATCTAATTAATTAAGTTTAAACGGATCCCGCCGGCGGCTAGCGTTAACACGCGTTGTA
CATTTTACGTATCTAGAGCTCGAGGTCGACCAATTCCGGTTATTTTCCACCATATTGCCGTCTTTTGGCA
ATGTGAGGGCCCGGAAACCTGGCCCTGTCTTCTTGACGAGCATTCCTAGGGGTCTTTCCCCTCTCGCCAA
AGGAATGCAAGGTCTGTTGAATGTCGTGAAGGAAGCAGTTCCTCTGGAAGCTTCTTGAAGACAAACAACG
TCTGTAGCGACCCTTTGCAGGCAGCGGAACCCCCCACCTGGCGACAGGTGCCTCTGCGGCCAAAAGCCAC
GTGTATAAGATACACCTGCAAAGGCGGCACAACCCCAGTGCCACGTTGTGAGTTGGATAGTTGTGGAAAG
AGTCAAATGGCTCTCCTCAAGCGTATTCAACAAGGGGCTGAAGGATGCCCAGAAGGTACCCCATTGTATG
GGATCTGATCTGGGGCCTCGGTGCACATGCTTTACATGTGTTTAGTCGAGGTTAAAAAACGTCTAGGCCC
CCCGAACCACGGGGACGTGGTTTTCCTTTGAAAAACACGATGATAATACCATGAAAACATTTAACATTTC
TCAACAGGATCTAGAATTAGTAGAAGTAGCGACAGAGAAGATTACAATGCTTTATGAGGATAATAAACAT
CATGTGGGAGCGGCAATTCGTACGAAAACAGGAGAAATCATTTCGGCAGTACATATTGAAGCGTATATAG
GACGAGTAACTGTTTGTGCAGAAGCCATTGCGATTGGTAGTGCAGTTTCGAATGGACAAAAGGATTTTGA
CACGATTGTAGCTGTTAGACACCCTTATTCTGACGAAGTAGATAGAAGTATTCGAGTGGTAAGTCCTTGT
GGTATGTGTAGGGAGTTGATTTCAGACTATGCACCAGATTGTTTTGTGTTAATAGAAATGAATGGCAAGT
TAGTCAAAACTACGATTGAAGAACTCATTCCACTCAAATATACCCGAAATTAAAAGTTTTACCATACCAA
GCTCATCGATAGATCCTAATCAACCTCTGGATTACAAAATTTGTGAAAGATTGACTGGTATTCTTAACTA
TGTTGCTCCTTTTACGCTATGTGGATACGCTGCTTTAATGCCTTTGTATCATGCTATTGCTTCCCGTATG
GCTTTCATTTTCTCCTCCTTGTATAAATCCTGGTTGCTGTCTCTTTATGAGGAGTTGTGGCCCGTTGTCA
GGCAACGTGGCGTGGTGTGCACTGTGTTTGCTGACGCAACCCCCACTGGTTGGGGCATTGCCACCACCTG
TCAGCTCCTTTCCGGGACTTTCGCTTTCCCCCTCCCTATTGCCACGGCGGAACTCATCGCCGCCTGCCTT
GCCCGCTGCTGGACAGGGGCTCGGCTGTTGGGCACTGACAATTCCGTGGTGTTGTCGGGGAAATCATCGT
CCTTTCCTTGGCTGCTCGCCTGTGTTGCCACCTGGATTCTGCGCGGGACGTCCTTCTGCTACGTCCCTTC
GGCCCTCAATCCAGCGGACCTTCCTTCCCGCGGCCTGCTGCCGGCTCTGCGGCCTCTTCCGCGTCTTCGC
CTTCGCCCTCAGACGAGTCGGATCTCCCTTTGGGCCGCCTCCCCGCCTGGTACCTTTAAGACCAATGACT
TACAAGGCAGCTGTAGATCTTAGCCACTTTTTAAAAGAAAAGGGGGGACTGGAAGGGCTAATTCACTCCC
AACGAAGACAAGATCACCTGCAGGACAGGCGCGCCCTGCTTTTTGCTTGTACTGGGTCTCTCTGGTTAGA
CCAGATCTGAGCCTGGGAGCTCTCTGGCTAACTAGGGAACCCACTGCTTAAGCCTCAATAAAGCTTGCCT
TGAGTGCTTCAAGTAGTGTGTGCCCGTCTGTTGTGTGACTCTGGTAACTAGAGATCCCTCAGACCCTTTT
AGTCAGTGTGGAAAATCTCTAGCACCCGGGCGATTAAGGAAAGGGCTAGATCATTCTTGAAGACGAAAGG
GCCTCGTGATACGCCTATTTTTATAGGTTAATGTCATGATAATAATGGTTTCTTAGACGTCAGGTGGCAC
TTTTCGGGGAAATGTGCGCGGAACCCCTATTTGTTTATTTTTCTAAATACATTCAAATATGTATCCGCTC
ATGAGACAATAACCCTGATAAATGCTTCAATAATATTGAAAAAGGAAGAGTATGAGTATTCAACATTTCC
GTGTCGCCCTTATTCCCTTTTTTGCGGCATTTTGCCTTCCTGTTTTTGCTCACCCAGAAACGCTGGTGAA
AGTAAAAGATGCTGAAGATCAGTTGGGTGCACGAGTGGGTTACATCGAACTGGATCTCAACAGCGGTAAG
ATCCTTGAGAGTTTTCGCCCCGAAGAACGTTTTCCAATGATGAGCACTTTTAAAGTTCTGCTATGTGGCG
CGGTATTATCCCGTGTTGACGCCGGGCAAGAGCAACTCGGTCGCCGCATACACTATTCTCAGAATGACTT
GGTTGAGTACTCACCAGTCACAGAAAAGCATCTTACGGATGGCATGACAGTAAGAGAATTATGCAGTGCT
GCCATAACCATGAGTGATAACACTGCGGCCAACTTACTTCTGACAACGATCGGAGGACCGAAGGAGCTAA
CCGCTTTTTTGCACAACATGGGGGATCATGTAACTCGCCTTGATCGTTGGGAACCGGAGCTGAATGAAGC
CATACCAAACGACGAGCGTGACACCACGATGCCTGTAGCAATGGCAACAACGTTGCGCAAACTATTAACT
GGCGAACTACTTACTCTAGCTTCCCGGCAACAATTAATAGACTGGATGGAGGCGGATAAAGTTGCAGGAC
CACTTCTGCGCTCGGCCCTTCCGGCTGGCTGGTTTATTGCTGATAAATCTGGAGCCGGTGAGCGTGGGTC
TCGCGGTATCATTGCAGCACTGGGGCCAGATGGTAAGCCCTCCCGTATCGTAGTTATCTACACGACGGGG
AGTCAGGCAACTATGGATGAACGAAATAGACAGATCGCTGAGATAGGTGCCTCACTGATTAAGCATTGGT
AACTGTCAGACCAAGTTTACTCATATATACTTTAGATTGATTTAAAACTTCATTTTTAATTTAAAAGGAT
CTAGGTGAAGATCCTTTTTGATAATCTCATGACCAAAATCCCTTAACGTGAGTTTTCGTTCCACTGAGCG
TCAGACCCCGTAGAAAAGATCAAAGGATCTTCTTGAGATCCTTTTTTTCTGCGCGTAATCTGCTGCTTGC
AAACAAAAAAACCACCGCTACCAGCGGTGGTTTGTTTGCCGGATCAAGAGCTACCAACTCTTTTTCCGAA
GGTAACTGGCTTCAGCAGAGCGCAGATACCAAATACTGTTCTTCTAGTGTAGCCGTAGTTAGGCCACCAC
TTCAAGAACTCTGTAGCACCGCCTACATACCTCGCTCTGCTAATCCTGTTACCAGTGGCTGCTGCCAGTG
GCGATAAGTCGTGTCTTACCGGGTTGGACTCAAGACGATAGTTACCGGATAAGGCGCAGCGGTCGGGCTG
AACGGGGGGTTCGTGCACACAGCCCAGCTTGGAGCGAACGACCTACACCGAACTGAGATACCTACAGCGT
GAGCTATGAGAAAGCGCCACGCTTCCCGAAGGGAGAAAGGCGGACAGGTATCCGGTAAGCGGCAGGGTCG
GAACAGGAGAGCGCACGAGGGAGCTTCCAGGGGGAAACGCCTGGTATCTTTATAGTCCTGTCGGGTTTCG
CCACCTCTGACTTGAGCGTCGATTTTTGTGATGCTCGTCAGGGGGGCGGAGCCTATGGAAAAACGCCAGC
AACGCGGCCTTTTTACGGTTCCTGGCCTTTTGCTGGCCTTTTGCTCACATGTTCTTTCCTGCGTTATCCC
CTGATTCTGTGGATAACCGTATTACCGCCTTTGAGTGAGCTGATACCGCTCGCCGCAGCCGAACGACCGA
GCGCAGCGAGTCAGTGAGCGAGGAAGCGGAAGAGCGCCCAATACGCAAACCGCCTCTCCCCGCGCGTTGG
CCGATTCATTAATGCAGCAAGCTCATGGCTGACTAATTTTTTTTATTTATGCAGAGGCCGAGGCCGCCTC
GGCCTCTGAGCTATTCCAGAAGTAGTGAGGAGGCTTTTTTGGAGGCCTAGGCTTTTGCAAAAAGCTCCCC
GTGGCACGACAGGTTTCCCGACTGGAAAGCGGGCAGTGAGCGCAACGCAATTAATGTGAGTTAGCTCACT
CATTAGGCACCCCAGGCTTTACACTTTATGCTTCCGGCTCGTATGTTGTGTGGAATTGTGAGCGGATAAC
AATTTCACACAGGAAACAGCTATGACATGATTACGAATTTCACAAATAAAGCATTTTTTTCACTGCATTC
TAGTTGTGGTTTGTCCAAACTCATCAATGTATCTTATCATGTCTGGATCAACTGGATAACTCAAGCTAAC
CAAAATCATCCCAAACTTCCCACCCCATACCCTATTACCACTGCCAATTACCTGTGGTTTCATTTACTCT
AAACCTGTGATTCCTCTGAATTATTTTCATTTTAAAGAAATTGTATTTGTTAAATATGTACTACAAACTT
AGTAGT
